>Addgene plasmid #190860 | ReactionC_pBIG1a_ATG7_ATG10 | addgene full sequence | sequence record 373601 | Addgene NGS Result
TTCTCTGTCACAGAATGAAAATTTTTCTGTCATCTCTTCGTTATTAATGTTTGTAATTGACTGAATATCA
ACGCTTATTTGCAGCCTGAACTGGGAGGCAGAATAAATGATCATATCGTCAATTATTACCTCCACGGGGA
GAGCCTGAGCAAACTGGCCTCAGGCATTTGAGAAGCACACGGTCACACTGCTTCCGGTAGTCAATAAACC
GGTAAGTAGCGTATGCGCTCACGCAACTGGTCCAGAACCTTGACCGAACGCAGCGGTGGTAACGGCGCAG
TGGCGGTTTTCATGGCTTGTTATGACTGTTTTTTTGGGGTACAGTCTATGCCTCGGGCATCCAAGCAGCA
AGCGCGTTACGCCGTGGGTCGATGTTTGATGTTATGGAGCAGCAACGATGTTACGCAGCAGGGCAGTCGC
CCTAAAACAAAGTTAAACATCATGAGGGAAGCGGTGATCGCCGAAGTATCGACTCAACTATCAGAGGTAG
TTGGCGTCATCGAGCGCCATCTCGAACCGACGTTGCTGGCCGTACATTTGTACGGCTCCGCAGTGGATGG
CGGCCTGAAGCCACACAGTGATATTGATTTGCTGGTTACGGTGACCGTAAGGCTTGATGAAACAACGCGG
CGAGCTTTGATCAACGACCTTTTGGAAACTTCGGCTTCCCCTGGAGAGAGCGAGATTCTCCGCGCTGTAG
AAGTCACCATTGTTGTGCACGACGACATCATTCCGTGGCGTTATCCAGCTAAGCGCGAACTGCAATTTGG
AGAATGGCAGCGCAATGACATTCTTGCAGGTATCTTCGAGCCAGCCACGATCGACATTGATCTGGCTATC
TTGCTGACAAAAGCAAGAGAACATAGCGTTGCCTTGGTAGGTCCAGCGGCGGAGGAACTCTTTGATCCGG
TTCCTGAACAGGATCTATTTGAGGCGCTAAATGAAACCTTAACGCTATGGAACTCGCCGCCCGACTGGGC
TGGCGATGAGCGAAATGTAGTGCTTACGTTGTCCCGCATTTGGTACAGCGCAGTAACCGGCAAAATCGCG
CCGAAGGATGTCGCTGCCGACTGGGCAATGGAGCGCCTGCCGGCCCAGTATCAGCCCGTCATACTTGAAG
CTAGACAGGCTTATCTTGGACAAGAAGAAGATCGCTTGGCCTCGCGCGCAGATCAGTTGGAAGAATTTGT
CCACTACGTGAAAGGCGAGATCACCAAGGTAGTCGGCAAATAATGTCTAACAATTCGTTCAAGCCGACGG
ATTGGCGAATGGG
[124 nt withheld, positions 1274-1397]
C
[91 nt withheld, positions 1399-1489]
A
[49 nt withheld, positions 1491-1539]
CCTTTGACGTTGGAGTCCACGTTCTT
[37 nt withheld, positions 1566-1602]
ACCCTATCTCGGTCTATTCTTTTGATTTATAAGGGATTTTGCCGATTTCGGCCTATTGGTTAAAAAATGA
GCTGATTTAACAAAAATTTAACGCGAATTTTAACAAAATATTAACGCTTACAATTTAGGTGGCACTTTTC
GGGGAAATGTGCGCGGAACCCCTATTTGTTTATTTTTCTAAATACATTCAAATATGTATCCGCTCATGAG
ACAATAACCCTGATAAATGCTTCAATAATATTGAAAAAGGAAGAGTATGAGTATTCAACATTTCCGTGTC
GCCCTTATTCCCTTTTTTGCGGCATTTTGCCTTCCTGTTTTTGCTCACCCAGAAACGCTGGTGAAAGTAA
AAGATGCTGAAGATCAGTTGGGTGCACGAGTGGGTTACATCGAACTGGATCTCAACAGCGGTAAGATCCT
TGAGAGTTTTCGCCCCGAAGAACGTTTTCCAATGATGAGCACTTTTAAAGTTCTGCTATGTGGCGCGGTA
TTATCCCGTATTGACGCCGGGCAAGAGCAACTCGGTCGCCGCATACACTATTCTCAGAATGACTTGGTTG
AGTACTCACCAGTCACAGAAAAGCATCTTACGGATGGCATGACAGTAAGAGAATTATGCAGTGCTGCCAT
AACCATGAGTGATAACACTGCGGCCAACTTACTTCTGACAACGATCGGAGGACCGAAGGAGCTAACCGCT
TTTTTGCACAACATGGGGGATCATGTAACTCGCCTTGATCGTTGGGAACCGGAGCTGAATGAAGCCATAC
CAAACGACGAGCGTGACACCACGATGCCTGTAGCAATGGCAACAACGTTGCGCAAACTATTAACTGGCGA
ACTACTTACTCTAGCTTCCCGGCAACAATTAATAGACTGGATGGAGGCGGATAAAGTTGCAGGACCACTT
CTGCGCTCGGCCCTTCCGGCTGGCTGGTTTATTGCTGATAAATCTGGAGCCGGTGAGCGTGGGTCTCGCG
GTATCATTGCAGCACTGGGGCCAGATGGTAAGCCCTCCCGTATCGTAGTTATCTACACGACGGGGAGTCA
GGCAACTATGGATGAACGAAATAGACAGATCGCTGAGATAGGTGCCTCACTGATTAAGCATTGGTAACTG
TCAGACCAAGTTTACTCATATATACTTTAGATTGATTTAAAACTTCATTTTTAATTTAAAAGGATCTAGG
TGAAGATCCTTTTTGATAATCTCATGACCAAAATCCCTTAACGTGAGTTTTCGTTCCACTGAGCGTCAGA
CCCCGTAGAAAAGATCAAAGGATCTTCTTGAGATCCTTTTTTTCTGCGCGTAATCTGCTGCTTGCAAACA
AAAAAACCACCGCTACCAGCGGTGGTTTGTTTGCCGGATCAAGAGCTACCAACTCTTTTTCCGAAGGTAA
CTGGCTTCAGCAGAGCGCAGATACCAAATACTATTCTTCTAGTGTAGCCGTAGTTAGGCCACCACTTCAA
GAACTCTGTAGCACCGCCTACATACCTCGCTCTGCTAATCCTGTTACCAGTGGCTGCTGCCAGTGGCGAT
AAGTCGTGTCTTACCGGGTTGGACTCAAGACGATAGTTACCGGATAAGGCGCAGCGGTCGGGCTGAACGG
GGGGTTCGTGCACACAGCCCAGCTTGGAGCGAACGACCTACACCGAACTGAGATACCTACAGCGTGAGCT
ATGAGAAAGCGCCACGCTTCCCGAAGGGAGAAAGGCGGACAGGTATCCGGTAAGCGGCAGGGTCGGAACA
GGAGAGCGCACGAGGGAGCTTCCAGGGGGAAACGCCTGGTATCTTTATAGTCCTGTCGGGTTTCGCCACC
TCTGACTTGAGCGTCGATTTTTGTGATGCTCGTCAGGGGGGCGGAGCCTATGGAAAAACGCCAGCAACGC
GGCCTTTTTACGGTTCCTGGCCTTTTGCTGGCCTTTTGCTCACATGTTCTTTCCTGCGTTATCCCCTGAT
TCTGTGGATAACCGTATTACCGCCTTTGAGTGAGCTGATACCGCTCGCCGCAGCCGAACGACCGAGCGCA
GCGAGTCAGTGAGCGAGGAAGCGGAAGAGCGCCTGATGCGGTATTTTCTCCTTACGCATCTGTGCGGTAT
TTCACACCGCATAGACCAGCCGCGTAACCTGGCAAAATCGGTTACGGTTGAGTAATAAATGGATGCCCTG
CGTAAGCGGGTGTGGGCGGACAATAAAGTCTTAAACTGAACAAAATAGATCTAAACTATGACAATAAAGT
CTTAAACTAGACAGAATAGTTGTAAACTGAAATCAGTCCAGTTATGCTGTGAAAAAGCATACTGGACTTT
TGTTATGGCTAAAGCAAACTCTTCATTTTCTGAAGTGCAAATTGCCCGTCGTATTAAAGAGGGGCGTGGC
CAAGGGCATGGTAAAGACTATATTCGCGGCGTTGTGACAATTTACCGAACAACTCCGCGGCCGGGAAGCC
GATCTCGGCTTGAACGAATTGTTAGGTGGCGGTACTTGGGTCGATATCAAAGTGCATCACTTCTTCCCGT
ATGCCCAACTTTGTATAGAGAGCCACTGCGGGATCGTCACCGTAATCTGCTTGCACGTAGATCACATAAG
CACCAAGCGCGTTGGCCTCATGCTTGAGGAGATTGATGAGCGCGGTGGCAATGCCCTGCCTCCGGTGCTC
GCCGGAGACTGCGAGATCATAGATATAGATCTCACTACGCGGCTGCTCAAACTTGGGCAGAACGTAAGCC
GCGAGAGCGCCAACAACCGCTTCTTGGTCGAAGGCAGCAAGCGCGATGAATGTCTTACTACGGAGCAAGT
TCCCGAGGTAATCGGAGTCCGGCTGATGTTGGGAGTAGGTGGCTACGTCTCCGAACTCACGACCGAAAAG
ATCAAGAGCAGCCCGCATGGATTTGACTTGGTCAGGGCCGAGCCTACATGTGCGAATGATGCCCATACTT
GAGCCACCTAACTTTGTTTTAGGGCGACTGCCCTGCTGCGTAACATCGTTGCTGCTGCGTAACATCGTTG
CTGCTCCATAACATCAAACATCGACCCACGGCGTAACGCGCTTGCTGCTTGGATGCCCGAGGCATAGACT
GTACAAAAAAACAGTCATAACAAGCCATGAAAACCGCCACTGCGCCGTTACCACCGCTGCGTTCGGTCAA
GGTTCTGGACCAGTTGCGTGAGCGCATACGCTACTTGCATTACAGTTTACGAACCGAACAGGCTTATGTC
AACTGGGTTTGTGCCTTCATCCGTTTCCACGGTGTGCGTCACCCGGCAACCTTGGGCAGCAGCGAAGTCG
AGGCATTTCTGTCCTGGCTGGCGAACGAGCGCAAGGTTTCGGTCTCCACGCATCGTCAGGCATTGGCGGC
CTTGCTGTTCTTCTACGGCAAGGTGCTGTGCACGGATCTGCCCTTGCTTCAGGAGATCGGTAGACCTCGG
CCGTCGCGGCGCTTGCCGGTGGTGCTGACCCCGGATGAAGTGGTTCGCATCCTCGGTTTTCTGGAAGGCG
AGCATCGTTTGTTCGCCCAGGACTCTAGCTATAGTTCTAGTGGTTGGCTACAGCTTTGTTTGTACTATCA
ACAGGTTGAACTGCTGATCAACAGATCCTCTACGCGGCCGCGGTACCATAACTTCGTATAGCATACATTA
TACGAAGTTATCTGGGTTTAAACGCTCTATGGTCTAAAGTTTTTATCGAGGCTAACTGAAACACGGAAGG
AGACAATACCGGAAGGAACCCGCGCTATGACGGCAATAAAAAGACAGAATAAAACGCACGGGTGTTGGGT
CGTTTGTTCATAAACGCGGGGTTCGGTCCCAGGGCTGGCACTCTGTCAAGTGAACGCTCTATGGTCTAAA
GATTTAAATCGACCTACTCCGGAATATTAATAGATCATGGAGATAATTAAAATGATAACCATCTCGCAAA
TAAATAAGTATTTTACTGTTTTCGTAACAGTTTTGTAATAAAAAAACCTATAAATATTCCGGATTATTCA
TACCGTCCCACCATCGGGCGCGGATCCATGGCAGCGGCTACTGGTGACCCTGGCTTGTCTAAACTCCAAT
TCGCCCCGTTCTCCTCGGCACTCGATGTCGGATTCTGGCATGAACTGACTCAGAAGAAGCTGAACGAGTA
CAGGCTGGACGAAGCTCCAAAGGACATCAAGGGCTACTACTACAACGGTGACTCCGCTGGCCTGCCTGCC
AGGCTGACCCTGGAGTTCTCCGCTTTCGACATGAGCGCTCCAACTCCAGCCAGATGCTGCCCAGCTATCG
GCACTCTGTACAACACCAACACTCTGGAGAGCTTCAAGACTGCTGACAAGAAGCTGCTGCTGGAACAGGC
TGCCAACGAAATCTGGGAATCTATCAAGTCAGGAACCGCCCTGGAGAACCCAGTGCTGCTGAACAAGTTC
CTGCTGCTGACTTTCGCTGACCTGAAGAAGTACCACTTCTACTACTGGTTCTGCTACCCTGCCCTGTGCC
TGCCTGAATCCCTGCCACTGATCCAAGGACCTGTCGGACTGGACCAGAGGTTCAGCCTGAAGCAGATCGA
GGCTCTGGAATGCGCCTACGACAACCTGTGCCAGACCGAGGGTGTGACTGCTCTGCCATACTTCCTGATC
AAGTACGACGAAAACATGGTGCTGGTGTCCCTGCTGAAGCACTACTCAGACTTCTTCCAGGGACAGCGTA
CCAAGATCACTATCGGTGTGTACGACCCTTGCAACCTCGCTCAGTACCCTGGATGGCCACTGCGCAACTT
CCTGGTCCTGGCTGCCCACCGTTGGTCCAGCTCTTTCCAGTCCGTGGAGGTGGTCTGCTTCAGGGACAGA
ACCATGCAGGGTGCTAGGGACGTCGCCCACTCCATCATCTTCGAGGTGAAGCTGCCTGAAATGGCTTTCA
GCCCAGACTGCCCTAAGGCCGTCGGTTGGGAAAAGAACCAGAAGGGTGGCATGGGCCCCCGCATGGTGAA
CCTGTCTGAGTGCATGGACCCAAAGCGTCTGGCTGAATCATCCGTGGACCTGAACCTGAAGCTGATGTGC
TGGAGACTGGTCCCCACTCTGGACCTGGACAAGGTGGTGTCCGTGAAGTGCCTGCTGCTGGGTGCTGGAA
CCCTGGGATGCAACGTCGCCAGGACTCTGATGGGTTGGGGCGTGAGACACATCACCTTCGTGGACAACGC
CAAGATCAGCTACAGCAACCCAGTGCGTCAGCCTCTGTACGAGTTCGAGGACTGCCTGGGAGGTGGCAAG
CCAAAGGCTCTGGCTGCCGCTGACAGGCTGCAAAAGATTTTCCCTGGTGTCAACGCCAGAGGATTCAACA
TGTCCATCCCCATGCCAGGTCACCCTGTGAACTTCAGCTCTGTCACCCTGGAGCAGGCTCGCAGGGACGT
GGAGCAGCTGGAACAGCTGATCGAGAGCCACGACGTGGTCTTCCTGCTGATGGACACTAGGGAATCCCGC
TGGCTGCCTGCCGTCATCGCTGCTTCAAAGCGCAAGCTGGTCATCAACGCCGCTCTGGGATTCGACACCT
TCGTGGTCATGCGTCACGGTCTGAAGAAGCCCAAGCAGCAGGGAGCTGGTGACCTGTGCCCCAACCACCC
AGTCGCCTCTGCTGACCTGCTGGGTTCATCCCTGTTCGCTAACATCCCCGGATACAAGCTGGGTTGCTAC
TTCTGCAACGACGTGGTGGCCCCAGGCGACTCTACCCGCGACCGTACTCTGGACCAGCAGTGCACCGTGT
CAAGGCCCGGTCTGGCTGTCATCGCTGGCGCTCTGGCTGTGGAGCTGATGGTGTCTGTCCTGCAACACCC
AGAAGGAGGTTACGCTATCGCCAGCTCTTCAGACGACAGAATGAACGAGCCTCCCACTTCACTGGGCCTG
GTGCCTCACCAGATCCGCGGATTCCTGTCCCGTTTCGACAACGTGCTGCCCGTCAGCCTGGCTTTCGACA
AGTGCACCGCCTGCTCCAGCAAGGTCCTGGACCAGTACGAGCGCGAAGGCTTCAACTTCCTGGCTAAGGT
GTTCAACTCTTCACACAGCTTCCTGGAAGACCTGACCGGACTGACTCTGCTCCACCAGGAAACGCAGGCG
GCTGAGATTTGGGATATGAGCGACGATGAGACTATTTAAAAGCTTGTCGAGAAGTACTAGAGGATCATAA
TCAGCCATACCACATTTGTAGAGGTTTTACTTGCTTTAAAAAACCTCCCACACCTCCCCCTGAACCTGAA
ACATAAAATGAATGCAATTGTTGTTGTTAACTTGTTTATTGCAGCTTATAATGGTTACAAATAAAGCAAT
AGCATCACAAATTTCACAAATAAAGCATTTTTTTCACTGCATTCTAGTTGTGGTTTGTCCAAACTCATCA
ATGTATCTTATCATGTCTGGATCTGATCACTGCTTGAGCCTAGAAGATCCGGCTGCTAACAAAGCCCGAA
AGGAAGCTGAGTTGGCTGCTGCCACCGCTGAGCAATAACTATCATAACCATTTAAATAAACTGGATACTA
TTGCACGTTTAAATCGACCTACTCCGGAATATTAATAGATCATGGAGATAATTAAAATGATAACCATCTC
GCAAATAAATAAGTATTTTACTGTTTTCGTAACAGTTTTGTAATAAAAAAACCTATAAATATTCCGGATT
ATTCATACCGTCCCACCATCGGGCGCGGATCCATGGAGGAGGACGAGTTCATCGGAGAAAAGACGTTCCA
AAGATACTGTGCGGAGTTCATCAAACATTCCCAGCAAATCGGAGATAGTTGGGAGTGGCGCCCTTCCAAG
GACTGCTCAGACGGTTACATGTGCAAGATCCACTTCCAGATCAAGAACGGCTCTGTGATGTCACACCTGG
GAGCCTCCACCCACGGTCAGACTTGCCTGCCAATGGAGGAGGCTTTCGAGCTGCCTCTGGACGACTGCGA
GGTCATCGAAACCGCTGCCGCTTCCGAGGTCATCAAGTACGAATACCACGTCCTGTACTCCTGCTCCTAC
CAGGTGCCTGTCCTGTACTTCAGGGCCAGCTTCCTGGACGGCCGTCCCCTGACTCTGAAGGACATCTGGG
AGGGAGTGCACGAATGCTACAAGATGCGCCTGCTGCAAGGACCTTGGGACACCATCACTCAGCAGGAGCA
CCCTATCCTGGGTCAGCCCTTCTTCGTGCTGCACCCCTGCAAGACCAACGAGTTCATGACTCCAGTCCTG
AAGAACTCTCAGAAGATCAACAAGAACGTGAACTACATCACCTCCTGGCTGAGCATCGTCGGTCCTGTGG
TCGGCCTCAACCTCCCATTGTCCTACGCAAAGGCGACGAGCCAAGACGAAAGAAACGTGCCCTAAAAGCT
TGTCGAGAAGTACTAGAGGATCATAATCAGCCATACCACATTTGTAGAGGTTTTACTTGCTTTAAAAAAC
CTCCCACACCTCCCCCTGAACCTGAAACATAAAATGAATGCAATTGTTGTTGTTAACTTGTTTATTGCAG
CTTATAATGGTTACAAATAAAGCAATAGCATCACAAATTTCACAAATAAAGCATTTTTTTCACTGCATTC
TAGTTGTGGTTTGTCCAAACTCATCAATGTATCTTATCATGTCTGGATCTGATCACTGCTTGAGCCTAGA
AGATCCGGCTGCTAACAAAGCCCGAAAGGAAGCTGAGTTGGCTGCTGCCACCGCTGAGCAATAACTATCA
TAACCATTTAAATAAATCTATATCTCAATCGGGGTTACGTCGATACCCCACCGAGACCCCATTGGGACCA
ATACGCCCGCGTTTCTTCCTTTTCCCCACCCCAACCCCCAAGTTCGGGTGAAGGCCCAGGGCTCGCAGCC
AACGTCGGGGCGGCAAGCCCTGCCATAGCCACTACGGGTTAATTAAAAACTATATCTCAATCGGGGTTTA
AACAGGAGATCCGAACCAGATAAGTGAAATCTAGTTCCAAACTATTTTGTCATTTTTAATTTTCGTATTA
GCTTACGACGCTACACCCAGTTCCCATCTATTTTGTCACTCTTCCCTAAATAATCCTTAAAAACTCCATT
TCCACCCCTCCCAGTTCCCAACTATTTTGTCCGCCCACAGCGGGGCATTTTTCTTCCTGTTATGTTTTTA
ATCAAACATCCTGCCAACTCCATGTGACAAACCGTCATCTTCGGCTACTTT
Features (pLannotate 1.2.2; 26 found; start..end, strand, type, name):
    213..293     -  CDS            int (fragment): INT2_ECOLX - Protein inferred from homology: Swiss-Prot protein existence level 3. Putative integrase believed to be involved in the insertion of antibiotic resistance genes into plasmids and transposons. From Escherichia coli.
    379..435     +  CDS            GmR (fragment): gentamycin acetyltransferase; aacC1; confers resistance to gentamycin
    442..1233    +  CDS            SmR: aminoglycoside adenylyltransferase (Murphy, 1985); aadA; confers resistance to spectinomycin and streptomycin
   1274..1728    +  rep_origin     f1 ori (sequence partly withheld): f1 bacteriophage origin of replication; arrow indicates direction of (+) strand synthesis
   1754..1858    +  promoter       AmpR promoter: bla
   1859..2719    +  CDS            AmpR: β-lactamase; bla; confers resistance to ampicillin, carbenicillin, and related antibiotics
   2890..3478    +  rep_origin     ori: high-copy-number ColE1/pMB1/pBR322/pUC origin of replication
   3664..3715    -  misc_feature   bom (fragment): basis of mobility region from pBR322
   3783..4007    -  mobile_element Tn7R: mini-Tn7 element (right end of the Tn7 transposon) Tn7
   4074..4607    -  CDS            GmR: gentamycin acetyltransferase; aacC1; confers resistance to gentamycin
   4796..4824    -  promoter       Pc promoter: intI1 (promoter lies within the coding sequence); class 1 integron promoter
   4802..5164    -  CDS            YPR2_ECOLX (fragment): Protein predicted: Swiss-Prot protein existence level 4. From Escherichia coli.
   5164..5191    -  rep_origin     R6K γ ori (fragment): γ replication origin from E. coli plasmid R6K; requires the R6K initiator protein pi for replication
   5220..5253    +  protein_bind   loxP: Cre-mediated recombination occurs in the 8-bp core sequence (GCATACAT). Cre recombinase
   5343..5391    +  polyA_signal   HSV TK poly(A) signal: herpes simplex virus thymidine kinase polyadenylation signal (Cole and Stacy, 1985)
   5486..5577    +  promoter       polyhedrin promoter: polh from Autographa californica; promoter for the baculovirus polyhedrin gene
   5620..7728    +  CDS            ATG7: ATG7_HUMAN - Also known as APG7L. Experimental evidence at protein level: Swiss-Prot protein existence level 1. E1-like activating enzyme involved in the 2 ubiquitin-like systems required for cytoplasm to vacuole transport (Cvt) and autophagy. Activates ATG12 for its conjugation with ATG5 as well as the ATG8 family proteins for their conjugation with phosphatidylethanolamine. Both systems are needed for the ATG8 association to Cvt vesicles and autophagosomes membranes. Required for autophagic death induced by caspase-8 inhibition. Required for mitophagy which contributes to regulate mitochondr
   7755..7838    +  CDS            large T antigen (fragment): large T antigen from SV40 (simian virus 40)
   7861..7995    +  polyA_signal   SV40 poly(A) signal: SV40 polyadenylation signal
   8024..8073    +  CDS            SET1 (fragment): solubility-enhancement tag derived from T7 phage gene 10B
   8151..8242    +  promoter       polyhedrin promoter: polh from Autographa californica; promoter for the baculovirus polyhedrin gene
   8285..8944    +  CDS            ATG10: ATG10_HUMAN - Also known as APG10L. Experimental evidence at protein level: Swiss-Prot protein existence level 1. E2-like enzyme involved in autophagy. Acts as an E2-like enzyme that catalyzes the conjugation of ATG12 to ATG5. ATG12 conjugation to ATG5 is required for autophagy. Likely serves as an ATG5-recognition molecule. Not involved in ATG12 conjugation to ATG3 (By similarity). Plays a role in adenovirus-mediated cell lysis. From Homo sapiens (Human).
   8971..9054    +  CDS            large T antigen (fragment): large T antigen from SV40 (simian virus 40)
   9077..9211    +  polyA_signal   SV40 poly(A) signal: SV40 polyadenylation signal
   9240..9289    +  CDS            SET1 (fragment): solubility-enhancement tag derived from T7 phage gene 10B
   9526..9691    -  mobile_element Tn7L: mini-Tn7 element (left end of the Tn7 transposon) Tn7
