[The description below was written by a language model from this plasmid's Addgene catalogue record and pLannotate feature annotations shown in this document.]
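Description:
ReactionC_pBIG1a_ATG7_ATG10 is a 9.8 kb multigene baculovirus transfer plasmid built on the pBIG1a backbone, made for co-expression and purification of human ATG7 and ATG10 from insect cells. It is maintained in E. coli through a high-copy ColE1/pUC-type origin with ampicillin resistance (AmpR under its own bla promoter), and it also carries an f1 origin. The feature table additionally detects a complete spectinomycin/streptomycin resistance gene (aadA) in the backbone region outside the transposon, although the catalogue lists only ampicillin for bacterial growth and gentamicin as the selectable marker.

The payload lies between the Tn7R and Tn7L ends of a mini-Tn7 element. This arrangement allows Tn7-mediated transposition of everything between them into a baculovirus bacmid. Inside this element is a gentamicin acetyltransferase gene driven by the class 1 integron Pc promoter, which serves to select for transposition, along with a loxP site, an HSV TK polyadenylation signal and a remnant of an R6K γ origin. Two tandem expression cassettes in the same orientation follow. Each consists of a baculovirus polyhedrin promoter, which is a very strong late promoter, an open reading frame, and an SV40 poly(A) signal. The first cassette encodes ATG7, the E1-like activating enzyme of the autophagy conjugation systems. The second encodes ATG10, the E2-like enzyme that conjugates ATG12 to ATG5. No affinity tags are annotated on either open reading frame, and the short "large T antigen" and "SET1" fragments are most likely sequence matches within the terminator and linker regions rather than functional parts. The associated work concerns LC3 lipidation in autophagy, which is consistent with using the plasmid to supply conjugation machinery for recombinant protein production.
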