Addgene plasmid #190860: ReactionC_pBIG1a_ATG7_ATG10
Purpose: Plasmid for the expression and purification of ATG7 and ATG10 protein subunit complexes. Internal reference: SMC1179
Depositing lab: Sascha Martens. Depositing organization: University of Vienna. Publication: A PI3K-WIPI2 positive feedback loop allosterically activates LC3 lipidation in autophagy. Fracchiolla D, Chang C, Hurley JH, Martens S. J Cell Biol. 2020 Jul 6;219(7). pii: 151802. doi: 10.1083/jcb.201912098. PubMed 32437499.
Backbone
  Vector backbone: pBIG1a
  Backbone manufacturer: Jan-Michael Peters
  Backbone size w/o insert (bp): 5915
  Total vector size (bp): 9773
  Vector type: Bacterial Expression, Insect Expression
  Selectable markers: Gentamicin
Growth in bacteria
  Bacterial resistance: Ampicillin, 100 μg/mL
  Growth temperature: 37°C
  Growth strain: DH5alpha
  Copy number: Unknown
Gene/Insert 1
  Gene/Insert name: ATG7
  Species: H. sapiens (human)
  Insert size (bp): 2112
  GenBank ID: NC_000003.12
  Entrez Gene: ATG7 (a.k.a. APG7-LIKE, APG7L, GSA7, SCAR31)
  Cloning method: Unknown
  Sequencing primers: 5′ CCACCATCGGGCGCGGATCCATGGCAGCGGCTACTGG; 3′ TCCTCTAGTACTTCTCGACAAGCTTTTAAATAGTCTCATCGTCGCTC
Gene/Insert 2
  Gene/Insert name: ATG10
  Insert size (bp): 663
  GenBank ID: NC_000005.10
  Entrez Gene: ATG10 (a.k.a. APG10, APG10L, pp12616)
  Cloning method: Unknown
  Sequencing primers: 5′ CCACCATCGGGCGCGGATCCATGGAGGAGGACGAGTTC; 3′ AACCCCGATTGAGATATAGATTTATTTAAATGGTTATGATAGTTATTGCTCAGCG
Terms and licenses: Academic/Nonprofit Terms; Industry Terms: Not Available to Industry
How to cite: ReactionC_pBIG1a_ATG7_ATG10 was a gift from Sascha Martens (Addgene plasmid # 190860 ; http://n2t.net/addgene:190860 ; RRID:Addgene_190860)
